>Addgene plasmid #148168 | pGex-CS-DmCup_296-425-GB1_Z | depositor full sequence | sequence record 290616 | Full Sequence
AGCTTATCGACTGCACGGTGCACCAATGCTTCTGGCGTCAGGCAGCCATCGGAAGCTGTGGTATGGCTGT
GCAGGTCGTAAATCACTGCATAATTCGTGTCGCTCAAGGCGCACTCCCGTTCTGGATAATGTTTTTTGCG
CCGACATCATAACGGTTCTGGCAAATATTCTGAAATGAGCTGTTGACAATTAATCATCGGCTCGTATAAT
GTGTGGAATTGTGAGCGGATAACAATTTCACACAGGAAACAGTATTCATGTCCCCTATACTAGGTTATTG
GAAAATTAAGGGCCTTGTGCAACCCACTCGACTTCTTTTGGAATATCTTGAAGAAAAATATGAAGAGCAT
TTGTATGAGCGCGATGAAGGTGATAAATGGCGAAACAAAAAGTTTGAATTGGGTTTGGAGTTTCCCAATC
TTCCTTATTATATTGATGGTGATGTTAAATTAACACAGTCTATGGCCATCATACGTTATATAGCTGACAA
GCACAACATGTTGGGTGGTTGTCCAAAAGAGCGTGCAGAGATTTCAATGCTTGAAGGAGCGGTTTTGGAT
ATTAGATACGGTGTTTCGAGAATTGCATATAGTAAAGACTTTGAAACTCTCAAAGTTGATTTTCTTAGCA
AGCTACCTGAAATGCTGAAAATGTTCGAAGATCGTTTATGTCATAAAACATATTTAAATGGTGATCATGT
AACCCATCCTGACTTCATGTTGTATGACGCTCTTGATGTTGTTTTATACATGGACCCAATGTGCCTGGAT
GCGTTCCCAAAATTAGTTTGTTTTAAAAAACGTATTGAAGCTATCCCACAAATTGATAAGTACTTGAAAT
CCAGCAAGTATATAGCATGGCCTTTGCAGGGCTGGCAAGCCACGTTTGGTGGTGGCGACCATCTCGAGAA
TCTTTATTTTCAGGGCGCCATGGGCAGCACAGGCATTCACAAGCCAGGAAGTCTGCGAGCACCCAAGGCT
GTTCGTCCTACTACTGCTCCGGTGGTCAGCAGCAAGCCGGTCAAGAGCTATACCCGCTCCCGCCTGATGG
ACATTCGCAACGGGATGTTCAATGCCCTGATGCACAGGTCCAAGGAGAGCTTTGTGATGCCTCGCATCGC
CACCTGCGACGACATTGAGTTGGAGGGAAGGCTTCGCCGCATGAATATTTGGCGCACCTCGGACGGCACA
AGATTCCGGACCCGCTCCACCACAGCTAACTTAAACATGAACAACAACAACAACAATGAGTGCATGCCTG
CCTTCTTCAAAAACAAAAATAAGCCGAACCTAATCAGTGACGAGTCCATCATCCAGAGCCAACCGATGCA
GTACAAACTTATCCTGAACGGTAAAACCCTGAAAGGTGAAACCACCACCGAAGCTGTTGACGCTGCTACC
GCGGAAAAAGTTTTCAAACAGTACGCTAACGACAACGGTGTTGACGGTGAATGGACCTACGACGACGCTA
CCAAAACCTACACCGTAACGGAATAAGAATTCATCGTGACTGACTGACGATCTGCCTCGCGCGTTTCGGT
GATGACGGTGAAAACCTCTGACACATGCAGCTCCCGGAGACGGTCACAGCTTGTCTGTAAGCGGATGCCG
GGAGCAGACAAGCCCGTCAGGGCGCGTCAGCGGGTGTTGGCGGGTGTCGGGGCGCAGCCATGACCCAGTC
ACGTAGCGATAGCGGAGTGTATAATTCTTGAAGACGAAAGGGCCTCGTGATACGCCTATTTTTATAGGTT
AATGTCATGATAATAATGGTTTCTTAGACGTCAGGTGGCACTTTTCGGGGAAATGTGCGCGGAACCCCTA
TTTGTTTATTTTTCTAAATACATTCAAATATGTATCCGCTCATGAGACAATAACCCTGATAAATGCTTCA
ATAATATTGAAAAAGGAAGAGTATGAGTATTCAACATTTCCGTGTCGCCCTTATTCCCTTTTTTGCGGCA
TTTTGCCTTCCTGTTTTTGCTCACCCAGAAACGCTGGTGAAAGTAAAAGATGCTGAAGATCAGTTGGGTG
CACGAGTGGGTTACATCGAACTGGATCTCAACAGCGGTAAGATCCTTGAGAGTTTTCGCCCCGAAGAACG
TTTTCCAATGATGAGCACTTTTAAAGTTCTGCTATGTGGCGCGGTATTATCCCGTGTTGACGCCGGGCAA
GAGCAACTCGGTCGCCGCATACACTATTCTCAGAATGACTTGGTTGAGTACTCACCAGTCACAGAAAAGC
ATCTTACGGATGGCATGACAGTAAGAGAATTATGCAGTGCTGCCATAACCATGAGTGATAACACTGCGGC
CAACTTACTTCTGACAACGATCGGAGGACCGAAGGAGCTAACCGCTTTTTTGCACAACATGGGGGATCAT
GTAACTCGCCTTGATCGTTGGGAACCGGAGCTGAATGAAGCCATACCAAACGACGAGCGTGACACCACGA
TGCCTGCAGCAATGGCAACAACGTTGCGCAAACTATTAACTGGCGAACTACTTACTCTAGCTTCCCGGCA
ACAATTAATAGACTGGATGGAGGCGGATAAAGTTGCAGGACCACTTCTGCGCTCGGCCCTTCCGGCTGGC
TGGTTTATTGCTGATAAATCTGGAGCCGGTGAGCGTGGGTCTCGCGGTATCATTGCAGCACTGGGGCCAG
ATGGTAAGCCCTCCCGTATCGTAGTTATCTACACGACGGGGAGTCAGGCAACTATGGATGAACGAAATAG
ACAGATCGCTGAGATAGGTGCCTCACTGATTAAGCATTGGTAACTGTCAGACCAAGTTTACTCATATATA
CTTTAGATTGATTTAAAACTTCATTTTTAATTTAAAAGGATCTAGGTGAAGATCCTTTTTGATAATCTCA
TGACCAAAATCCCTTAACGTGAGTTTTCGTTCCACTGAGCGTCAGACCCCGTAGAAAAGATCAAAGGATC
TTCTTGAGATCCTTTTTTTCTGCGCGTAATCTGCTGCTTGCAAACAAAAAAACCACCGCTACCAGCGGTG
GTTTGTTTGCCGGATCAAGAGCTACCAACTCTTTTTCCGAAGGTAACTGGCTTCAGCAGAGCGCAGATAC
CAAATACTGTCCTTCTAGTGTAGCCGTAGTTAGGCCACCACTTCAAGAACTCTGTAGCACCGCCTACATA
CCTCGCTCTGCTAATCCTGTTACCAGTGGCTGCTGCCAGTGGCGATAAGTCGTGTCTTACCGGGTTGGAC
TCAAGACGATAGTTACCGGATAAGGCGCAGCGGTCGGGCTGAACGGGGGGTTCGTGCACACAGCCCAGCT
TGGAGCGAACGACCTACACCGAACTGAGATACCTACAGCGTGAGCTATGAGAAAGCGCCACGCTTCCCGA
AGGGAGAAAGGCGGACAGGTATCCGGTAAGCGGCAGGGTCGGAACAGGAGAGCGCACGAGGGAGCTTCCA
GGGGGAAACGCCTGGTATCTTTATAGTCCTGTCGGGTTTCGCCACCTCTGACTTGAGCGTCGATTTTTGT
GATGCTCGTCAGGGGGGCGGAGCCTATGGAAAAACGCCAGCAACGCGGCCTTTTTACGGTTCCTGGCCTT
TTGCTGGCCTTTTGCTCACATGTTCTTTCCTGCGTTATCCCCTGATTCTGTGGATAACCGTATTACCGCC
TTTGAGTGAGCTGATACCGCTCGCCGCAGCCGAACGACCGAGCGCAGCGAGTCAGTGAGCGAGGAAGCGG
AAGAGCGCCTGATGCGGTATTTTCTCCTTACGCATCTGTGCGGTATTTCACACCGCATAAATTCCGACAC
CATCGAATGGTGCAAAACCTTTCGCGGTATGGCATGATAGCGCCCGGAAGAGAGTCAATTCAGGGTGGTG
AATGTGAAACCAGTAACGTTATACGATGTCGCAGAGTATGCCGGTGTCTCTTATCAGACCGTTTCCCGCG
TGGTGAACCAGGCCAGCCACGTTTCTGCGAAAACGCGGGAAAAAGTGGAAGCGGCGATGGCGGAGCTGAA
TTACATTCCCAACCGCGTGGCACAACAACTGGCGGGCAAACAGTCGTTGCTGATTGGCGTTGCCACCTCC
AGTCTGGCCCTGCACGCGCCGTCGCAAATTGTCGCGGCGATTAAATCTCGCGCCGATCAACTGGGTGCCA
GCGTGGTGGTGTCGATGGTAGAACGAAGCGGCGTCGAAGCCTGTAAAGCGGCGGTGCACAATCTTCTCGC
GCAACGCGTCAGTGGGCTGATCATTAACTATCCGCTGGATGACCAGGATGCCATTGCTGTGGAAGCTGCC
TGCACTAATGTTCCGGCGTTATTTCTTGATGTCTCTGACCAGACACCCATCAACAGTATTATTTTCTCCC
ATGAAGACGGTACGCGACTGGGCGTGGAGCATCTGGTCGCATTGGGTCACCAGCAAATCGCGCTGTTAGC
GGGCCCATTAAGTTCTGTCTCGGCGCGTCTGCGTCTGGCTGGCTGGCATAAATATCTCACTCGCAATCAA
ATTCAGCCGATAGCGGAACGGGAAGGCGACTGGAGTGCCATGTCCGGTTTTCAACAAACCATGCAAATGC
TGAATGAGGGCATCGTTCCCACTGCGATGCTGGTTGCCAACGATCAGATGGCGCTGGGCGCAATGCGCGC
CATTACCGAGTCCGGGCTGCGCGTTGGTGCGGATATCTCGGTAGTGGGATACGACGATACCGAAGACAGC
TCATGTTATATCCCGCCGTCAACCACCATCAAACAGGATTTTCGCCTGCTGGGGCAAACCAGCGTGGACC
GCTTGCTGCAACTCTCTCAGGGCCAGGCGGTGAAGGGCAATCAGCTGTTGCCCGTCTCACTGGTGAAAAG
AAAAACCACCCTGGCGCCCAATACGCAAACCGCCTCTCCCCGCGCGTTGGCCGATTCATTAATGCAGCTG
GCACGACAGGTTTCCCGACTGGAAAGCGGGCAGTGAGCGCAACGCAATTAATGTGAGTTAGCTCACTCAT
TAGGCACCCCAGGCTTTACACTTTATGCTTCCGGCTCGTATGTTGTGTGGAATTGTGAGCGGATAACAAT
TTCACACAGGAAACAGCTATGACCATGATTACGGATTCACTGGCCGTCGTTTTACAACGTCGTGACTGGG
AAAACCCTGGCGTTACCCAACTTAATCGCCTTGCAGCACATCCCCCTTTCGCCAGCTGGCGTAATAGCGA
AGAGGCCCGCACCGATCGCCCTTCCCAACAGTTGCGCAGCCTGAATGGCGAATGGCGCTTTGCCTGGTTT
CCGGCACCAGAAGCGGTGCCGGAAAGCTGGCTGGAGTGCGATCTTCCTGAGGCCGATACTGTCGTCGTCC
CCTCAAACTGGCAGATGCACGGTTACGATGCGCCCATCTACACCAACGTAACCTATCCCATTACGGTCAA
TCCGCCGTTTGTTCCCACGGAGAATCCGACGGGTTGTTACTCGCTCACATTTAATGTTGATGAAAGCTGG
CTACAGGAAGGCCAGACGCGAATTATTTTTGATGGCGTTGGAATT
Features (pLannotate 1.2.2; 19 found; start..end, strand, type, name):
    183..211     +  promoter       tac promoter: strong E. coli promoter; hybrid between the trp and lac UV5 promoters
    219..235     +  protein_bind   lac operator: The lac repressor binds to the lac operator to inhibit transcription in E. coli. This inhibition can be relieved by adding lactose or isopropyl-β-D-thiogalactopyranoside (IPTG). lac repressor encoded by lacI
    258..903     +  CDS            GST (fragment): glutathione S-transferase from Schistosoma japonicum
    905..925     +  CDS            capTEV™ (fragment): composite tag for in vivo biotinylation, TEV protease cleavage, and 6xHis tagging
    936..1331    +  CDS            cup (fragment): CUP_DROME - Also known as fs(2)cup. Experimental evidence at protein level: Swiss-Prot protein existence level 1. Adapter protein that plays a central role in localization of transcripts in the oocyte and in young embryos (PubMed:9118812). Maintains RNA targets in a repressed state by promoting their deadenylation and protects deadenylated mRNAs from further degradation (PubMed:21937713). Binds to and recruits eIF-4E to the 3'-UTR of some mRNA targets which prevents interaction between eIF4E1 and eIF4G (PubMed:14685270, PubMed:15465908, PubMed:21081899). This may contribute to translational re
   1332..1489    +  CDS            GB1 (fragment): B1 domain of Streptococcal protein G effective as a solubilizing fusion partner (Cheng and Patel, 2004)
   1522..1561    +  CDS            rop (fragment): Rop protein, which maintains plasmids at low copy number; rop
   1663..1703    +  misc_feature   bom (fragment): basis of mobility region from pBR322
   1808..1912    +  promoter       AmpR promoter: bla
   1913..2773    +  CDS            AmpR: β-lactamase; bla; confers resistance to ampicillin, carbenicillin, and related antibiotics
   2944..3532    +  rep_origin     ori: high-copy-number ColE1/pMB1/pBR322/pUC origin of replication
   3718..3769    -  misc_feature   bom (fragment): basis of mobility region from pBR322
   3776..3853    +  promoter       lacIq promoter: lacI (mutant); In the lacIq allele, a single base change in the promoter boosts expression of the lacI gene about 10-fold.
   3854..4936    +  CDS            lacI: lac repressor; lacI; The lac repressor binds to the lac operator to inhibit transcription in E. coli. This inhibition can be relieved by adding lactose or isopropyl-β-D-thiogalactopyranoside (IPTG).
   4949..4970    +  protein_bind   CAP binding site: CAP binding activates transcription in the presence of cAMP. E. coli catabolite activator protein
   4985..5015    +  promoter       lac promoter: promoter for the E. coli lac operon
   5023..5039    +  protein_bind   lac operator: The lac repressor binds to the lac operator to inhibit transcription in E. coli. This inhibition can be relieved by adding lactose or isopropyl-β-D-thiogalactopyranoside (IPTG). lac repressor encoded by lacI
   5059..5232    +  CDS            lacZα: LacZα fragment of β-galactosidase; lacZ fragment
   5496..107     -  CDS            yciV (fragment) (across the origin): RNAAM_ECOLI - Also known as trpH From Escherichia coli (strain K12).
