[The description below was written by a language model from this plasmid's Addgene catalogue record and pLannotate feature annotations shown in this document.]
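Description:
pGex-CS-DmCup_296-425-GB1_Z is a 5.5 kb bacterial expression plasmid for producing a fragment of the Drosophila melanogaster Cup protein (residues 296–425) in E. coli. The catalogue lists the backbone as unknown, but the name and the annotated features are those of a pGEX-type GST fusion vector. It carries a ColE1/pBR322-family origin of replication and a β-lactamase gene with its own promoter for ampicillin selection. The feature tool labels the origin as high copy, whereas the depositor lists the plasmid as low copy. Only short fragments of rop and the bom region are detected.

Expression is driven by the hybrid tac promoter followed by a lac operator. A full lacI gene under the lacIq promoter supplies abundant repressor from the plasmid, keeping the cassette tightly off until it is induced with IPTG. The annotated open reading frame begins with Schistosoma japonicum glutathione S-transferase. Next comes a short segment matched to part of a composite TEV-cleavage tag, most plausibly a protease recognition site for removing GST, though the record does not say so explicitly. The Cup fragment follows and is fused directly at its C-terminus to the B1 domain of streptococcal protein G (GB1), a small solubility-enhancing partner. Residual lac promoter, operator and lacZα sequences lie downstream of lacI as backbone remnants.

Cup is an eIF4E-binding adapter that represses translation of localized mRNAs. The associated publication concerns how 4E-binding proteins use non-canonical binding motifs and a lateral surface of eIF4E, so this construct was presumably made to purify the Cup region by GST affinity for interaction or structural work. The depositor notes that residue numbering follows a different reference sequence from the lab's full-length clone, and that the supplied sequence may be theoretical.
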