Addgene plasmid #148168: pGex-CS-DmCup_296-425-GB1_Z
Purpose: Bacterial Expression of DmCup_296-425
Depositing lab: Elisa Izaurralde. Depositing organization: Max Planck Institute for Developmental Biology. Publication: 4E-BPs require non-canonical 4E-binding motifs and a lateral surface of eIF4E to repress translation. Igreja C, Peter D, Weiler C, Izaurralde E. Nat Commun. 2014 Sep 2;5:4790. doi: 10.1038/ncomms5790. PubMed 25179781.
Backbone
  Vector backbone: Unknown
  Vector type: Bacterial Expression
Growth in bacteria
  Bacterial resistance: Ampicillin, 100 μg/mL
  Growth temperature: 37°C
  Growth strain: DH5alpha
  Copy number: Low Copy
Gene/Insert
  Gene/Insert name: DmCup_296-425
  Species: D. melanogaster (fly)
  Entrez Gene: cup (a.k.a. Dmel_CG11181, CG11181, CUP, Cup, DmCup, Dmel\CG11181, fs(1)cup, fs(2)cup, i239)
  Cloning method: Unknown
Terms and licenses: Academic/Nonprofit Terms; Industry Terms: Not Available to Industry
Depositor comments: ATTENTION: new reference, that is NOT the same reference as our full length clone has. NCBI:NM_078769.3 (length AA 1117) Plasmids from this collection were made available to the research community and donated after the lab closed. Please note that the sequence provided by the depositing laboratory may be theoretical/predicted or based on Sanger sequencing results. There may be discrepancies between sequencing results obtained by Addgene and the depositor sequence. If an Addgene verified sequence is not available, please contact before placing your order to request that our lab fully sequence the plasmid.
How to cite: pGex-CS-DmCup_296-425-GB1_Z was a gift from Elisa Izaurralde (Addgene plasmid # 148168 ; http://n2t.net/addgene:148168 ; RRID:Addgene_148168)
